Addgene plasmid #196414: AAV-GfaABC1D-lck-smFLAG-4x6T-WPRE
Purpose: Astrocytic expression of membrane-targeted FLAG spaghetti monster reporter in AAV; astrocyte specificity enhanced with 4x6T miRNA targeting cassette
Depositing lab: Stanley Thomas Carmichael. Depositing organization: University of California, Los Angeles (UCLA). Publication: A toolbox of astrocyte-specific, serotype-independent adeno-associated viral vectors using microRNA targeting sequences. Gleichman AJ, Kawaguchi R, Sofroniew MV, Carmichael ST. Nat Commun. 2023 Nov 16;14(1):7426. doi: 10.1038/s41467-023-42746-w. PubMed 37973910.
Backbone
  Vector backbone: pAAV-MCS
  Backbone manufacturer: Stratagene
  Backbone size w/o insert (bp): 3406
  Total vector size (bp): 6644
  Modifications to backbone: The GfaABC1D promoter and the 4x6T miRNA targeting cassette were added to confer astrocyte specificity.
  Vector type: Mammalian Expression, AAV ; Astrocyte-selective
Growth in bacteria
  Bacterial resistance: Ampicillin, 100 μg/mL
  Growth temperature: 37°C
  Growth strain: NEB Stable
  Copy number: Unknown
Gene/Insert
  Gene/Insert name: Lck-smFLAG (alt names: membrane targeted FLAG spaghetti monster; smFP_FLAG)
  Species: Synthetic
  Insert size (bp): 1158
  Promoter: GfaABC1D
  Tag / fusion protein: Lck (N terminal on insert)
  Cloning method: Gibson Cloning
  Sequencing primers: 5′ tagcccactccttcataaag; 3′ ttattaggacaaggctggtg
Resource information
  A portion of this plasmid was derived from a plasmid made by: AAV-GfaABC1D-lck-smFLAG-4x6T was created using AAV pmSyn1-EBFP-Cre (Addgene 51507) provided by Hongkui Zeng and smFLAG (Addgene 59756) provided by Loren Looger.
Terms and licenses: Academic/Nonprofit Terms; Industry Terms: Not Available to Industry
Depositor comments: Please visit https://www.biorxiv.org/content/10.1101/2023.02.21.529451v2 for bioRxiv preprint.
How to cite: AAV-GfaABC1D-lck-smFLAG-4x6T-WPRE was a gift from Stanley Thomas Carmichael (Addgene plasmid # 196414 ; http://n2t.net/addgene:196414 ; RRID:Addgene_196414)
