[The description below was written by a language model from this plasmid's Addgene catalogue record and pLannotate feature annotations shown in this document.]
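Description:
AAV-GfaABC1D-lck-smFLAG-4x6T-WPRE is a 6,644 bp adeno-associated virus transfer plasmid built on the pAAV-MCS backbone, designed to express a membrane-targeted epitope reporter selectively in astrocytes. It is propagated in bacteria through a high-copy ColE1/pUC-type origin with ampicillin selection (AmpR under its own promoter), and it also carries an f1 phage origin. The expression cassette lies between AAV2 inverted terminal repeats, which direct replication and packaging of the intervening DNA into AAV particles. The annotation finds the downstream ITR intact, whereas the upstream one is detected only as two short fragments.

Transcription is driven by the GfaABC1D promoter, a compact GFAP-derived astrocyte promoter. It is not called as a feature in the table but presumably occupies the unannotated stretch between the upstream ITR and the coding region. The synthetic 1,158 bp insert begins with a short N-terminal Lck fragment, an acylation motif that anchors the protein to the plasma membrane. This is fused to smFLAG, a "spaghetti monster" reporter consisting of a superfolder-GFP-like scaffold studded with multiple FLAG epitopes, which explains the FLAG and sfGFP annotation hits. The reporter is meant to be detected with anti-FLAG antibodies, and membrane targeting helps reveal fine astrocyte processes.

Downstream of the coding sequence, the 4x6T cassette supplies microRNA target sites that suppress transcripts in non-astrocytic cells expressing the corresponding miRNAs, sharpening specificity. It too is unannotated, and the short "large T antigen" hit in that region is probably a spurious match. A WPRE enhances transcript stability and expression, and the human growth hormone polyadenylation signal terminates the message. The construct belongs to a toolbox of astrocyte-specific AAV vectors described as serotype-independent.
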