Features (pLannotate 1.2.2; 21 found; start..end, strand, type, name):
     23..611     +  rep_origin     ori: high-copy-number ColE1/pMB1/pBR322/pUC origin of replication
    684..711     +  repeat_region  AAV2 ITR (fragment): inverted terminal repeat of adeno-associated virus serotype 2 inverted
    740..767     +  repeat_region  AAV2 ITR (fragment): inverted terminal repeat of adeno-associated virus serotype 2 inverted
   1505..1521    +  misc_feature   MCS (fragment): multiple cloning site
   1528..1605    +  CDS            LCK (fragment): LCK_HUMAN - Experimental evidence at protein level: Swiss-Prot protein existence level 1. Non-receptor tyrosine-protein kinase that plays an essential role in the selection and maturation of developing T-cells in the thymus and in the function of mature T-cells. Plays a key role in T- cell antigen receptor (TCR)-linked signal transduction pathways. Constitutively associated with the cytoplasmic portions of the CD4 and CD8 surface receptors. Association of the TCR with a peptide antigen- bound MHC complex facilitates the interaction of CD4 and CD8 with MHC class II and class I molecules, respec
   1612..1655    +  misc_feature   MCS (fragment): multiple cloning site
   1669..1688    +  CDS            5xFLAG (fragment): five tandem FLAG® epitope tags
   1726..1749    +  CDS            FLAG: FLAG® epitope tag, followed by an enterokinase cleavage site
   1759..2601    +  CDS            Superfolder GFP: Superfolder GFP is a basic (constitutively fluorescent) green fluorescent protein published in 2005, derived from Aequorea victoria. It is reported to be a very rapidly-maturing weak dimer.
   2635..2651    +  CDS            3xFLAG (fragment): three tandem FLAG® epitope tags
   3280..3363    +  CDS            large T antigen (fragment): large T antigen from SV40 (simian virus 40)
   3408..3996    +  misc_feature   WPRE: woodchuck hepatitis virus posttranscriptional regulatory element
   4000..4017    +  misc_feature   MCS (fragment): pUC18/19 multiple cloning site
   4054..4530    +  polyA_signal   hGH poly(A) signal: human growth hormone polyadenylation signal
   4579..4719    +  repeat_region  AAV2 ITR: inverted terminal repeat of adeno-associated virus serotype 2 inverted
   4724..4775    -  misc_feature   bom (fragment): basis of mobility region from pBR322
   4794..5249    +  rep_origin     f1 ori (sequence partly withheld): f1 bacteriophage origin of replication; arrow indicates direction of (+) strand synthesis
   5250..5299    -  misc_feature   bom (fragment): basis of mobility region from pBR322
   5401..5436    -  CDS            rop (fragment): Rop protein, which maintains plasmids at low copy number; rop
   5531..5635    +  promoter       AmpR promoter: bla
   5636..6496    +  CDS            AmpR: β-lactamase; bla; confers resistance to ampicillin, carbenicillin, and related antibiotics
>Addgene plasmid #196414 | AAV-GfaABC1D-lck-smFLAG-4x6T-WPRE | addgene full sequence | sequence record 385111 | Addgene NGS Result
TAGAAAAGATCAAAGGATCTTCTTGAGATCCTTTTTTTCTGCGCGTAATCTGCTGCTTGCAAACAAAAAA
ACCACCGCTACCAGCGGTGGTTTGTTTGCCGGATCAAGAGCTACCAACTCTTTTTCCGAAGGTAACTGGC
TTCAGCAGAGCGCAGATACCAAATACTGTTCTTCTAGTGTAGCCGTAGTTAGGCCACCACTTCAAGAACT
CTGTAGCACCGCCTACATACCTCGCTCTGCTAATCCTGTTACCAGTGGCTGCTGCCAGTGGCGATAAGTC
GTGTCTTACCGGGTTGGACTCAAGACGATAGTTACCGGATAAGGCGCAGCGGTCGGGCTGAACGGGGGGT
TCGTGCACACAGCCCAGCTTGGAGCGAACGACCTACACCGAACTGAGATACCTACAGCGTGAGCTATGAG
AAAGCGCCACGCTTCCCGAAGGGAGAAAGGCGGACAGGTATCCGGTAAGCGGCAGGGTCGGAACAGGAGA
GCGCACGAGGGAGCTTCCAGGGGGAAACGCCTGGTATCTTTATAGTCCTGTCGGGTTTCGCCACCTCTGA
CTTGAGCGTCGATTTTTGTGATGCTCGTCAGGGGGGCGGAGCCTATGGAAAAACGCCAGCAACGCGGCCT
TTTTACGGTTCCTGGCCTTTTGCTGGCCTTTTGCTCACATGTCCTGCAGGCAGCTGCGCGCTCGCTCGCT
CACTGAGGCCGCCCGGGCGTCGGGCGACCTTTGGTCGCCCGGCCTCAGTGAGCGAGCGAGCGCGCAGAGA
GGGAGTGGCCAACTCCATCACTAGGGGTTCCTGCGGCCGCACGCGTACATATCCTGGTGTGGAGTAGGGG
ACGCTGCTCTGACAGAGGCTCGGGGGCCTGAGCTGGCTCTGTGAGCTGGGGAGGAGGCAGACAGCCAGGC
CTTGTCTGCAAGCAGACCTGGCAGCATTGGGCTGGCCGCCCCCCAGGGCCTCCTCTTCATGCCCAGTGAA
TGACTCACCTTGGCACAGACACAATGTTCGGGGTGGGCACAGTGCCTGCTTCCCGCCGCACCCCAGCCCC
CCTCAAATGCCTTCCGAGAAGCCCATTGAGCAGGGGGCTTGCATTGCACCCCAGCCTGACAGCCTGGCAT
CTTGGGATAAAAGCAGCACAGCCCCCTAGGGGCTGCCCTTGCTGTGTGGCGCCACCGGCGGTGGAGAACA
AGGCTCTATTCAGCCTGTGCCCAGGAAAGGGGATCAGGGGATGCCCAGGCATGGACAGTGGGTGGCAGGG
GGGGAGAGGAGGGCTGTCTGCTTCCCAGAAGTCCAAGGACACAAATGGGTGAGGGGAGAGCTCTCCCCAT
AGCTGGGCTGCGGCCCAACCCCACCCCCTCAGGCTATGCCAGGGGGTGTTGCCAGGGGCACCCGGGCATC
GCCAGTCTAGCCCACTCCTTCATAAAGCCCTCGCATCCCAGGAGCGAGCAGAGCCAGAGCAGGTTGGAGA
GGAGACGCATCACCTCCGCTGCTCGCTTAATTAACTACCGGACTCAGATCTGCCACCATGGGCTGTGGCT
GCAGCTCAAACCCTGAAGATGACTGGATGGAGAACATTGACGTGTGTGAGAACTGCCATTATCCCCCGCC
GAAGCTTCGAATTCTGCAGTCGACGGTACCGCGGGCCCGGGATCCACCGGTCGCCACCATGGACTACAAG
GACGACGACGATAAAGGAGATTACAAAGATGACGATGATAAGGGCGATTATAAGGACGACGATGACAAGG
GCGGCGTGTCGAAAGGCGAGGAGCTGTTCACAGGCGTGGTCCCCATCCTGGTTGAGCTGGACGGTGACGT
TAACGGCCACAAATTTAGCGTACGTGGTGAGGGCGAGGGTGACGCTACCAACGGAAAGCTGACCCTGAAA
TTCATCTGCACAACTGGCAAGCTGCCGGTGCCCTGGCCCACGCTGGTAACCACTCTGGGCGGAGGCGTTC
AATGTTTCAGTCGTTACCCGGATCACATGAAGCAGCATGACTTCTTCAAGTCGGCCATGCCCGAAGGCTA
CGTGCAGGAGCGCACCATCAGTTTTAAGGATGACGGCACCTACAAGACTCGCGCCGAGGTCAAGTTCGAA
GGAGACACCCTGGTTAATCGTATCGAGCTCAAAGGCATCGATTTCAAGGAGGACGGAAATATTCTGGGCC
ACAAGCTGGAGTACAATTTTAACAGCCACAATGTTTACATTACTGCCGACAAGCAGAAGAACGGCATCAA
GGCTAATTTCAAGATTCGTCACAATGTGGAGGGAGGCGACTATAAGGATGACGATGACAAACAACAAGAC
TATAAGGACGATGATGACAAAGGTCAGCAAGGCGATTACAAGGACGATGACGATAAGCAGCAAGATTACA
AGGATGATGATGATAAGGGAGGCGACGGAAGCGTGCAGCTGGCAGATCATTACCAACAGAACACGCCCAT
TGGTGACGGTCCAGTCCTGCTGCCTGATAACCACTACTTGTCCACCCAGTCGGTGCTGTCGAAGGACCCG
AACGAGAAGCGTGACCACATGGTGCTGCTGGAGTTCGTGACCGCCGCAGGAATCACCCTCGGCATGGATG
AGCTTTACAAGGGCGGAGATTATAAAGATGACGACGACAAGGGCGACTACAAAGATGATGATGACAAGGG
TGACTACAAAGACGACGATGATAAATAAAATAGGTAAAGCGGCCGCGACTCTAGATCATATGGGCATTCA
CCGCGTGCCTTACTACGCGTATTCTTAAGCAATAAGCGAATATAACACGGTCGATCTAAAAAGGTTAGCT
GGGTGTGTTAGAAGCCCTGCAAGACGACCTGCGCATTATTACTCACGGTACGACGCATTATTACTCACGG
TACGAGGCATTCACCGCGTGCCTTACTACGCGTATTCTTAAGCAATAAGCGAATATAACACGGTCGATCT
AAAAAGGTTAGCTGGGTGTGTTAGAAGCCCTGCAAGACGACCTGGGCATTCACCGCGTGCCTTACTACGC
GTATTCTTAAGCAATAAGCGAATATAACACGGTCGATCTAAAAAGGTTAGCTGGGTGTGTTAGAAGCCCT
GCAAGACGACCTGGGTACCGCATTATTACTCACGGTACGACGCATTATTACTCACGGTACGAGGCATTCA
CCGCGTGCCTTACTACGCGTATTCTTAAGCAATAAGCGAATATAACACGGTCGATCTAAAAAGGTTAGCT
GGGTGTGTTAGAAGCCCTGCAAGACGACCTGGGTACCAGGTAAAGCGGCCGCGACTCTAGATCATAATCA
GCCATACCACATTTGTAGAGGTTTTACTTGCTTTAAAAAACCTCCCACACCTCCCCCTGAACCTGAAACA
TAAAATGAATGCAATTCTGCCTCGAGCAGCGATATCATACCGTCGACAATCAACCTCTGGATTACAAAAT
TTGTGAAAGATTGACTGGTATTCTTAACTATGTTGCTCCTTTTACGCTATGTGGATACGCTGCTTTAATG
CCTTTGTATCATGCTATTGCTTCCCGTATGGCTTTCATTTTCTCCTCCTTGTATAAATCCTGGTTGCTGT
CTCTTTATGAGGAGTTGTGGCCCGTTGTCAGGCAACGTGGCGTGGTGTGCACTGTGTTTGCTGACGCAAC
CCCCACTGGTTGGGGCATTGCCACCACCTGTCAGCTCCTTTCCGGGACTTTCGCTTTCCCCCTCCCTATT
GCCACGGTGGAACTCATCGCCGCCTGTCTTGCCCGCTGCTGGACAGGGGCTCGGCTGTTGGGCACTGACA
ATTCCGTGGTGTTGTCGGGGAAGCTGACGTCCTTTCCATGGCTGCTCGCCTGTGTTGCCACCTGGATTCT
GCGCGGGACGTCCTTCTGCTACGTCCCTTCGGCCCTCAATCCAGCGGACCTTCCTTCCCGCGGCCTGCTG
CCGGCTCTGCGGCCTCTTCCGCGTCTTCGCCTTCGCCCTCAGACGAGTCGGATCTCCCTTTGGGCCGCCT
CCCCGCCTGTCTAGAGTCGACCTGCAGAAGCTTGCCTCGAGCAGCGCTGCTCGAGAGATCTACGGGTGGC
ATCCCTGTGACCCCTCCCCAGTGCCTCTCCTGGCCCTGGAAGTTGCCACTCCAGTGCCCACCAGCCTTGT
CCTAATAAAATTAAGTTGCATCATTTTGTCTGACTAGGTGTCCTTCTATAATATTATGGGGTGGAGGGGG
GTGGTATGGAGCAAGGGGCAAGTTGGGAAGACAACCTGTAGGGCCTGCGGGGTCTATTGGGAACCAAGCT
GGAGTGCAGTGGCACAATCTTGGCTCACTGCAATCTCCGCCTCCTGGGTTCAAGCGATTCTCCTGCCTCA
GCCTCCCGAGTTGTTGGGATTCCAGGCATGCATGACCAGGCTCAGCTAATTTTTGTTTTTTTGGTAGAGA
CGGGGTTTCACCATATTGGCCAGGCTGGTCTCCAACTCCTAATCTCAGGTGATCTACCCACCTTGGCCTC
CCAAATTGCTGGGATTACAGGCGTGAACCACTGCTCCCTTCCCTGTCCTTCTGATTTTGTAGGTAACCAC
GTGGTGGTGGTGCGGACCGAGCGGCCGCAGGAACCCCTAGTGATGGAGTTGGCCACTCCCTCTCTGCGCG
CTCGCTCGCTCACTGAGGCCGGGCGACCAAAGGTCGCCCGACGCCCGGGCTTTGCCCGGGCGGCCTCAGT
GAGCGAGCGAGCGCGCAGCTGCCTGCAGGGGCGCCTGATGCGGTATTTTCTCCTTACGCATCTGTGCGGT
ATTTCACACCGCATA
[95 nt withheld, positions 4776-4870]
T
[46 nt withheld, positions 4872-4917]
C
[141 nt withheld, positions 4919-5059]
CCTTTGACGTTGGAGTCCACGTTCTTT
[37 nt withheld, positions 5087-5123]
ACTCTATCTCGGGCTATTCTTTTGATTTATAAGGGATTTTGCCGATTTCGGTCTATTGGTTAAAAAATGA
GCTGATTTAACAAAAATTTAACGCGAATTTTAACAAAATATTAACGTTTACAATTTTATGGTGCACTCTC
AGTACAATCTGCTCTGATGCCGCATAGTTAAGCCAGCCCCGACACCCGCCAACACCCGCTGACGCGCCCT
GACGGGCTTGTCTGCTCCCGGCATCCGCTTACAGACAAGCTGTGACCGTCTCCGGGAGCTGCATGTGTCA
GAGGTTTTCACCGTCATCACCGAAACGCGCGAGACGAAAGGGCCTCGTGATACGCCTATTTTTATAGGTT
AATGTCATGATAATAATGGTTTCTTAGACGTCAGGTGGCACTTTTCGGGGAAATGTGCGCGGAACCCCTA
TTTGTTTATTTTTCTAAATACATTCAAATATGTATCCGCTCATGAGACAATAACCCTGATAAATGCTTCA
ATAATATTGAAAAAGGAAGAGTATGAGTATTCAACATTTCCGTGTCGCCCTTATTCCCTTTTTTGCGGCA
TTTTGCCTTCCTGTTTTTGCTCACCCAGAAACGCTGGTGAAAGTAAAAGATGCTGAAGATCAGTTGGGTG
CACGAGTGGGTTACATCGAACTGGATCTCAACAGCGGTAAGATCCTTGAGAGTTTTCGCCCCGAAGAACG
TTTTCCAATGATGAGCACTTTTAAAGTTCTGCTATGTGGCGCGGTATTATCCCGTATTGACGCCGGGCAA
GAGCAACTCGGTCGCCGCATACACTATTCTCAGAATGACTTGGTTGAGTACTCACCAGTCACAGAAAAGC
ATCTTACGGATGGCATGACAGTAAGAGAATTATGCAGTGCTGCCATAACCATGAGTGATAACACTGCGGC
CAACTTACTTCTGACAACGATCGGAGGACCGAAGGAGCTAACCGCTTTTTTGCACAACATGGGGGATCAT
GTAACTCGCCTTGATCGTTGGGAACCGGAGCTGAATGAAGCCATACCAAACGACGAGCGTGACACCACGA
TGCCTGTAGCAATGGCAACAACGTTGCGCAAACTATTAACTGGCGAACTACTTACTCTAGCTTCCCGGCA
ACAATTAATAGACTGGATGGAGGCGGATAAAGTTGCAGGACCACTTCTGCGCTCGGCCCTTCCGGCTGGC
TGGTTTATTGCTGATAAATCTGGAGCCGGTGAGCGTGGGTCTCGCGGTATCATTGCAGCACTGGGGCCAG
ATGGTAAGCCCTCCCGTATCGTAGTTATCTACACGACGGGGAGTCAGGCAACTATGGATGAACGAAATAG
ACAGATCGCTGAGATAGGTGCCTCACTGATTAAGCATTGGTAACTGTCAGACCAAGTTTACTCATATATA
CTTTAGATTGATTTAAAACTTCATTTTTAATTTAAAAGGATCTAGGTGAAGATCCTTTTTGATAATCTCA
TGACCAAAATCCCTTAACGTGAGTTTTCGTTCCACTGAGCGTCAGACCCCG
